Addgene plasmid #46531: pGEX Vrap-SH2
Depositing lab: Bruce Mayer. Depositing organization: University of Connecticut Health Center. Publication: High-throughput phosphotyrosine profiling using SH2 domains. Machida K, Thompson CM, Dierck K, Jablonowski K, Karkkainen S, Liu B, Zhang H, Nash PD, Newman DK, Nollau P, Pawson T, Renkema GH, Saksela K, Schiller MR, Shin DG, Mayer BJ. Mol Cell. 2007 Jun 22;26(6):899-915. 10.1016/j.molcel.2007.05.031 PubMed 17588523.
Backbone
  Vector backbone: pGEX6P1
  Backbone manufacturer: GE Healthcare Biosciences
  Backbone size w/o insert (bp): 4900
  Vector type: Bacterial Expression
Growth in bacteria
  Bacterial resistance: Ampicillin, 100 μg/mL
  Growth temperature: 37°C
  Growth strain: DH5alpha
  Copy number: Low Copy
Gene/Insert
  Gene/Insert name: Vrap (alt names: SH2D2A; SCAP; TSAD; VRAP; F2771; SH2D2A)
  Species: H. sapiens (human)
  Insert size (bp): 313
  Mutation: contains amino acids 93-192
  Entrez Gene: SH2D2A (a.k.a. F2771, SCAP, TSAD, VRAP)
  Promoter: Tac
  Tag / fusion protein: GST (N terminal on backbone); PreScission (N terminal on backbone)
  Cloning method: Restriction Enzyme; 5′ cloning site BamHI (not destroyed); 3′ cloning site EcoRI (not destroyed)
  Sequencing primers: 5′ pGEX-5; 3′ pGEX-3
Terms and licenses: Academic/Nonprofit Terms; Industry Terms: Not Available to Industry
Depositor comments: The molecular weight of the GST fusion protein is approximately 36.4 kDa
How to cite: pGEX Vrap-SH2 was a gift from Bruce Mayer (Addgene plasmid # 46531 ; http://n2t.net/addgene:46531 ; RRID:Addgene_46531)
