[The description below was written by a language model from this plasmid's Addgene catalogue record and pLannotate feature annotations shown in this document.]
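Description:
pGEX Vrap-SH2 is a bacterial expression plasmid built on the pGEX6P1 backbone and used to produce the SH2 domain of human SH2D2A (also called VRAP, TSAD or SCAP) as a glutathione S-transferase fusion in E. coli. The insert, about 313 bp and covering amino acids 93–192 of the protein, was cloned between BamHI and EcoRI sites that both remain intact. It sits in frame downstream of the Schistosoma japonicum GST coding sequence. According to the catalogue entry, a PreScission protease recognition site from the backbone lies between GST and the insert, which would let the tag be cleaved off after purification. The feature table does not annotate this site separately, though a short gap between the GST and SH2D2A coding regions is consistent with it. The depositor gives a molecular weight of roughly 36.4 kDa for the fusion protein.

Transcription is driven by the tac promoter, a strong trp/lac hybrid, followed by a lac operator. The plasmid also carries lacI under the lacIq promoter, so it supplies its own repressor, keeping expression off until IPTG is added. Replication depends on a ColE1/pBR322-type origin, and the record lists the plasmid as low copy. Selection is by ampicillin through the β-lactamase gene. Other annotated elements, including rop and bom fragments, a lac promoter/operator with a lacZα fragment, and a yciV fragment, appear to be backbone remnants with no stated role. The full sequence is 5,273 nt. The associated publication describes high-throughput phosphotyrosine profiling with SH2 domains, which suggests the purified GST-SH2 fusion serves as a probe for tyrosine-phosphorylated proteins.
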