Features (pLannotate 1.2.2; 17 found; start..end, strand, type, name):
      6..107     -  CDS            yciV (fragment): RNAAM_ECOLI - Also known as trpH From Escherichia coli (strain K12).
    183..211     +  promoter       tac promoter: strong E. coli promoter; hybrid between the trp and lac UV5 promoters
    219..235     +  protein_bind   lac operator: The lac repressor binds to the lac operator to inhibit transcription in E. coli. This inhibition can be relieved by adding lactose or isopropyl-β-D-thiogalactopyranoside (IPTG). lac repressor encoded by lacI
    258..911     +  CDS            GST26_SCHJA: Experimental evidence at protein level: Swiss-Prot protein existence level 1. GST isoenzymes appear to play a central role in the parasite detoxification system. Other functions are also suspected including a role in increasing the solubility of haematin in the parasite gut. From Schistosoma japonicum (Blood fluke).
    948..1250    +  CDS            SH2D2A (fragment): SH22A_HUMAN - Also known as SCAP, TSAD, VRAP. Experimental evidence at protein level: Swiss-Prot protein existence level 1. Could be a T-cell-specific adapter protein involved in the control of T-cell activation. May play a role in the CD4-p56-LCK- dependent signal transduction pathway. Could also play an important role in normal and pathological angiogenesis. Could be an adapter protein that facilitates and regulates interaction of KDR with effector proteins important to endothelial cell survival and proliferation. From Homo sapiens (Human).
   1290..1329    +  CDS            rop (fragment): Rop protein, which maintains plasmids at low copy number; rop
   1431..1471    +  misc_feature   bom (fragment): basis of mobility region from pBR322
   1576..1680    +  promoter       AmpR promoter: bla
   1681..2541    +  CDS            AmpR: β-lactamase; bla; confers resistance to ampicillin, carbenicillin, and related antibiotics
   2712..3300    +  rep_origin     ori: high-copy-number ColE1/pMB1/pBR322/pUC origin of replication
   3486..3537    -  misc_feature   bom (fragment): basis of mobility region from pBR322
   3544..3621    +  promoter       lacIq promoter: lacI (mutant); In the lacIq allele, a single base change in the promoter boosts expression of the lacI gene about 10-fold.
   3622..4704    +  CDS            lacI: lac repressor; lacI; The lac repressor binds to the lac operator to inhibit transcription in E. coli. This inhibition can be relieved by adding lactose or isopropyl-β-D-thiogalactopyranoside (IPTG).
   4717..4738    +  protein_bind   CAP binding site: CAP binding activates transcription in the presence of cAMP. E. coli catabolite activator protein
   4753..4783    +  promoter       lac promoter: promoter for the E. coli lac operon
   4791..4807    +  protein_bind   lac operator: The lac repressor binds to the lac operator to inhibit transcription in E. coli. This inhibition can be relieved by adding lactose or isopropyl-β-D-thiogalactopyranoside (IPTG). lac repressor encoded by lacI
   4827..5000    +  CDS            lacZα: LacZα fragment of β-galactosidase; lacZ fragment
>Addgene plasmid #46531 | pGEX Vrap-SH2 | depositor full sequence | sequence record 65782 | Full Sequence
ACGTTATCGACTGCACGGTGCACCAATGCTTCTGGCGTCAGGCAGCCATCGGAAGCTGTGGTATGGCTGT
GCAGGTCGTAAATCACTGCATAATTCGTGTCGCTCAAGGCGCACTCCCGTTCTGGATAATGTTTTTTGCG
CCGACATCATAACGGTTCTGGCAAATATTCTGAAATGAGCTGTTGACAATTAATCATCGGCTCGTATAAT
GTGTGGAATTGTGAGCGGATAACAATTTCACACAGGAAACAGTATTCATGTCCCCTATACTAGGTTATTG
GAAAATTAAGGGCCTTGTGCAACCCACTCGACTTCTTTTGGAATATCTTGAAGAAAAATATGAAGAGCAT
TTGTATGAGCGCGATGAAGGTGATAAATGGCGAAACAAAAAGTTTGAATTGGGTTTGGAGTTTCCCAATC
TTCCTTATTATATTGATGGTGATGTTAAATTAACACAGTCTATGGCCATCATACGTTATATAGCTGACAA
GCACAACATGTTGGGTGGTTGTCCAAAAGAGCGTGCAGAGATTTCAATGCTTGAAGGAGCGGTTTTGGAT
ATTAGATACGGTGTTTCGAGAATTGCATATAGTAAAGACTTTGAAACTCTCAAAGTTGATTTTCTTAGCA
AGCTACCTGAAATGCTGAAAATGTTCGAAGATCGTTTATGTCATAAAACATATTTAAATGGTGATCATGT
AACCCATCCTGACTTCATGTTGTATGACGCTCTTGATGTTGTTTTATACATGGACCCAATGTGCCTGGAT
GCGTTCCCAAAATTAGTTTGTTTTAAAAAACGTATTGAAGCTATCCCACAAATTGATAAGTACTTGAAAT
CCAGCAAGTATATAGCATGGCCTTTGCAGGGCTGGCAAGCCACGTTTGGTGGTGGCGACCATCCTCCAAA
ATCGGATCTGGAAGTTCTGTTCCAGGGGCCCCTGGGATCCCCTGCCTGGTTCCATGGCTTCATCACCCGG
AGGGAGGCAGAGAGGCTGCTGGAGCCCAAGCCTCAGGGGTGCTACTTGGTGCGGTTCAGCGAGAGCGCGG
TGACCTTCGTGCTGACTTACAGGAGCCGGACTTGCTGCCGCCACTTCCTGCTGGCCCAGCTCAGGGACGG
GCGCCACGTGGTGCTGGGCGAGGACAGCGCCCACGCGCGGCTGCAGGACCTGCTGCTGCACTACACCGCG
CACCCGCTCAGCCCCTACGGGGAGACGCTCACCGAGCCCCTCGCCCGACAGACTCCTGAGGGAATTCTAT
GAGCGGCCGCATCGTGACTGACTGACGATCTGCCTCGCGCGTTTCGGTGATGACGGTGAAAACCTCTGAC
ACATGCAGCTCCCGGAGACGGTCACAGCTTGTCTGTAAGCGGATGCCGGGAGCAGACAAGCCCGTCAGGG
CGCGTCAGCGGGTGTTGGCGGGTGTCGGGGCGCAGCCATGACCCAGTCACGTAGCGATAGCGGAGTGTAT
AATTCTTGAAGACGAAAGGGCCTCGTGATACGCCTATTTTTATAGGTTAATGTCATGATAATAATGGTTT
CTTAGACGTCAGGTGGCACTTTTCGGGGAAATGTGCGCGGAACCCCTATTTGTTTATTTTTCTAAATACA
TTCAAATATGTATCCGCTCATGAGACAATAACCCTGATAAATGCTTCAATAATATTGAAAAAGGAAGAGT
ATGAGTATTCAACATTTCCGTGTCGCCCTTATTCCCTTTTTTGCGGCATTTTGCCTTCCTGTTTTTGCTC
ACCCAGAAACGCTGGTGAAAGTAAAAGATGCTGAAGATCAGTTGGGTGCACGAGTGGGTTACATCGAACT
GGATCTCAACAGCGGTAAGATCCTTGAGAGTTTTCGCCCCGAAGAACGTTTTCCAATGATGAGCACTTTT
AAAGTTCTGCTATGTGGCGCGGTATTATCCCGTGTTGACGCCGGGCAAGAGCAACTCGGTCGCCGCATAC
ACTATTCTCAGAATGACTTGGTTGAGTACTCACCAGTCACAGAAAAGCATCTTACGGATGGCATGACAGT
AAGAGAATTATGCAGTGCTGCCATAACCATGAGTGATAACACTGCGGCCAACTTACTTCTGACAACGATC
GGAGGACCGAAGGAGCTAACCGCTTTTTTGCACAACATGGGGGATCATGTAACTCGCCTTGATCGTTGGG
AACCGGAGCTGAATGAAGCCATACCAAACGACGAGCGTGACACCACGATGCCTGCAGCAATGGCAACAAC
GTTGCGCAAACTATTAACTGGCGAACTACTTACTCTAGCTTCCCGGCAACAATTAATAGACTGGATGGAG
GCGGATAAAGTTGCAGGACCACTTCTGCGCTCGGCCCTTCCGGCTGGCTGGTTTATTGCTGATAAATCTG
GAGCCGGTGAGCGTGGGTCTCGCGGTATCATTGCAGCACTGGGGCCAGATGGTAAGCCCTCCCGTATCGT
AGTTATCTACACGACGGGGAGTCAGGCAACTATGGATGAACGAAATAGACAGATCGCTGAGATAGGTGCC
TCACTGATTAAGCATTGGTAACTGTCAGACCAAGTTTACTCATATATACTTTAGATTGATTTAAAACTTC
ATTTTTAATTTAAAAGGATCTAGGTGAAGATCCTTTTTGATAATCTCATGACCAAAATCCCTTAACGTGA
GTTTTCGTTCCACTGAGCGTCAGACCCCGTAGAAAAGATCAAAGGATCTTCTTGAGATCCTTTTTTTCTG
CGCGTAATCTGCTGCTTGCAAACAAAAAAACCACCGCTACCAGCGGTGGTTTGTTTGCCGGATCAAGAGC
TACCAACTCTTTTTCCGAAGGTAACTGGCTTCAGCAGAGCGCAGATACCAAATACTGTCCTTCTAGTGTA
GCCGTAGTTAGGCCACCACTTCAAGAACTCTGTAGCACCGCCTACATACCTCGCTCTGCTAATCCTGTTA
CCAGTGGCTGCTGCCAGTGGCGATAAGTCGTGTCTTACCGGGTTGGACTCAAGACGATAGTTACCGGATA
AGGCGCAGCGGTCGGGCTGAACGGGGGGTTCGTGCACACAGCCCAGCTTGGAGCGAACGACCTACACCGA
ACTGAGATACCTACAGCGTGAGCTATGAGAAAGCGCCACGCTTCCCGAAGGGAGAAAGGCGGACAGGTAT
CCGGTAAGCGGCAGGGTCGGAACAGGAGAGCGCACGAGGGAGCTTCCAGGGGGAAACGCCTGGTATCTTT
ATAGTCCTGTCGGGTTTCGCCACCTCTGACTTGAGCGTCGATTTTTGTGATGCTCGTCAGGGGGGCGGAG
CCTATGGAAAAACGCCAGCAACGCGGCCTTTTTACGGTTCCTGGCCTTTTGCTGGCCTTTTGCTCACATG
TTCTTTCCTGCGTTATCCCCTGATTCTGTGGATAACCGTATTACCGCCTTTGAGTGAGCTGATACCGCTC
GCCGCAGCCGAACGACCGAGCGCAGCGAGTCAGTGAGCGAGGAAGCGGAAGAGCGCCTGATGCGGTATTT
TCTCCTTACGCATCTGTGCGGTATTTCACACCGCATAAATTCCGACACCATCGAATGGTGCAAAACCTTT
CGCGGTATGGCATGATAGCGCCCGGAAGAGAGTCAATTCAGGGTGGTGAATGTGAAACCAGTAACGTTAT
ACGATGTCGCAGAGTATGCCGGTGTCTCTTATCAGACCGTTTCCCGCGTGGTGAACCAGGCCAGCCACGT
TTCTGCGAAAACGCGGGAAAAAGTGGAAGCGGCGATGGCGGAGCTGAATTACATTCCCAACCGCGTGGCA
CAACAACTGGCGGGCAAACAGTCGTTGCTGATTGGCGTTGCCACCTCCAGTCTGGCCCTGCACGCGCCGT
CGCAAATTGTCGCGGCGATTAAATCTCGCGCCGATCAACTGGGTGCCAGCGTGGTGGTGTCGATGGTAGA
ACGAAGCGGCGTCGAAGCCTGTAAAGCGGCGGTGCACAATCTTCTCGCGCAACGCGTCAGTGGGCTGATC
ATTAACTATCCGCTGGATGACCAGGATGCCATTGCTGTGGAAGCTGCCTGCACTAATGTTCCGGCGTTAT
TTCTTGATGTCTCTGACCAGACACCCATCAACAGTATTATTTTCTCCCATGAAGACGGTACGCGACTGGG
CGTGGAGCATCTGGTCGCATTGGGTCACCAGCAAATCGCGCTGTTAGCGGGCCCATTAAGTTCTGTCTCG
GCGCGTCTGCGTCTGGCTGGCTGGCATAAATATCTCACTCGCAATCAAATTCAGCCGATAGCGGAACGGG
AAGGCGACTGGAGTGCCATGTCCGGTTTTCAACAAACCATGCAAATGCTGAATGAGGGCATCGTTCCCAC
TGCGATGCTGGTTGCCAACGATCAGATGGCGCTGGGCGCAATGCGCGCCATTACCGAGTCCGGGCTGCGC
GTTGGTGCGGATATCTCGGTAGTGGGATACGACGATACCGAAGACAGCTCATGTTATATCCCGCCGTCAA
CCACCATCAAACAGGATTTTCGCCTGCTGGGGCAAACCAGCGTGGACCGCTTGCTGCAACTCTCTCAGGG
CCAGGCGGTGAAGGGCAATCAGCTGTTGCCCGTCTCACTGGTGAAAAGAAAAACCACCCTGGCGCCCAAT
ACGCAAACCGCCTCTCCCCGCGCGTTGGCCGATTCATTAATGCAGCTGGCACGACAGGTTTCCCGACTGG
AAAGCGGGCAGTGAGCGCAACGCAATTAATGTGAGTTAGCTCACTCATTAGGCACCCCAGGCTTTACACT
TTATGCTTCCGGCTCGTATGTTGTGTGGAATTGTGAGCGGATAACAATTTCACACAGGAAACAGCTATGA
CCATGATTACGGATTCACTGGCCGTCGTTTTACAACGTCGTGACTGGGAAAACCCTGGCGTTACCCAACT
TAATCGCCTTGCAGCACATCCCCCTTTCGCCAGCTGGCGTAATAGCGAAGAGGCCCGCACCGATCGCCCT
TCCCAACAGTTGCGCAGCCTGAATGGCGAATGGCGCTTTGCCTGGTTTCCGGCACCAGAAGCGGTGCCGG
AAAGCTGGCTGGAGTGCGATCTTCCTGAGGCCGATACTGTCGTCGTCCCCTCAAACTGGCAGATGCACGG
TTACGATGCGCCCATCTACACCAACGTAACCTATCCCATTACGGTCAATCCGCCGTTTGTTCCCACGGAG
AATCCGACGGGTTGTTACTCGCTCACATTTAATGTTGATGAAAGCTGGCTACAGGAAGGCCAGACGCGAA
TTATTTTTGATGGCGTTGGAATT
