>Addgene plasmid #46531 | pGEX Vrap-SH2 | depositor partial sequence | sequence record 65783 | Insert sequence
GGATCCCCTGCCTGGTTCCATGGCTTCATCACCCGGAGGGAGGCAGAGAGGCTGCTGGAGCCCAAGCCTC
AGGGGTGCTACTTGGTGCGGTTCAGCGAGAGCGCGGTGACCTTCGTGCTGACTTACAGGAGCCGGACTTG
CTGCCGCCACTTCCTGCTGGCCCAGCTCAGGGACGGGCGCCACGTGGTGCTGGGCGAGGACAGCGCCCAC
GCGCGGCTGCAGGACCTGCTGCTGCACTACACCGCGCACCCGCTCAGCCCCTACGGGGAGACGCTCACCG
AGCCCCTCGCCCGACAGACTCCTGAGGGAATTC
