>Addgene plasmid #46531 | pGEX Vrap-SH2 | addgene partial sequence | sequence record 66720 | pGEX5
GGGGCCCCTGGGATCCCCTGCCTGGTTCCATGGCTTCATCACCCGGAGGGAGGCAGAGAGGCTGCTGGAG
CCCAAGCCTCAGGGGTGCTACTTGGTGCGGTTCAGCGAGAGCGCGGTGACCTTCGTGCTGACTTACAGGA
GCCGGACTTGCTGCCGCCACTTCCTGCTGGCCCAGCTCAGGGACGGGCGCCACGTGGTGCTGGGCGAGGA
CAGCGCCCACGCGCGGCTGCAGGACCTGCTGCTGCACTACACCGCGCACCCGCTCAGCCCCTACGGGGAG
ACGCTCACCGAGCCCCTCGCCCGACAGACTCCTGAGGGAATTCTATGAGCGGCCGCATCGTGACTGACTG
ACGATCTGCCTCGCGCGTTTCGGTGATGACGGTGAAAACCTCTGACACATGCAGCTCCCGGAGACGGTCA
CAGCTTGTCTGTAAGCGGATGCCGGGAGCAGACAAGCCCGTCAGGGCGCGTCAGCGGGTGTTGGCGGGTG
TCGGGGCGCAGCCATGACCCAGTCACGTAGCGATAGCGGAGTGTATAATTCTTGAAGACGAAAGGGCCTC
GTGATACGCCTATTTTTATAGGTTAATGTCATGATAATAATGGTTTCTTAGACGTCAGGTGGCACTTTTC
GGGGAAATGTGCGCGGAACCCCTATTTGTTTATTTTTCTAAATACATTCAAATATGTATCCGCTCATGAG
ACAATAACCCTGATAAATGCTTCAATAATATTGAAAAAGGAAGAGTATGAGTATTCAACATTTCCGTGTC
GCCCTTATTCCCTTTTTTGCGGCATTTTGCCTTCCTG
